>Addgene plasmid #46614 | AB.pCCL.sin.cPPT.U6.miR-339-5p-Decoy.hPGK.GFP.WPRE | depositor partial sequence | sequence record 65931 | miR-339-5p Decoy
CATCAACCGTGAGCTCCTGCTGGACAGGGACAAGTATTCTGGTCACAGAATACAACCGTGAGCTCCTGCT
GGACAGGGACAAG
