>Addgene plasmid #46614 | AB.pCCL.sin.cPPT.U6.miR-339-5p-Decoy.hPGK.GFP.WPRE | depositor partial sequence | sequence record 65932 | empty backbone
AATGCTTCAATAATATTGAAAAAGGAAGAGTATGAGTATTCAACATTTCCGTGTCGCCCTTATTCCCTTT
TTTGCGGCATTTTGCCTTCCTGTTTTTGCTCACCCAGAAACGCTGGTGAAAGTAAAAGATGCTGAAGATC
AGTTGGGTGCACGAGTGGGTTACATCGAACTGGATCTCAACAGCGGTAAGATCCTTGAGAGTTTTCGCCC
CGAAGAACGTTTTCCAATGATGAGCACTTTTAAAGTTCTGCTATGTGGCGCGGTATTATCCCGTATTGAC
GCCGGGCAAGAGCAACTCGGTCGCCGCATACACTATTCTCAGAATGACTTGGTTGAGTACTCACCAGTCA
CAGAAAAGCATCTTACGGATGGCATGACAGTAAGAGAATTATGCAGTGCTGCCATAACCATGAGTGATAA
CACTGCGGCCAACTTACTTCTGACAACGATCGGAGGACCGAAGGAGCTAACCGCTTTTTTGCACAACATG
GGGGATCATGTAACTCGCCTTGATCGTTGGGAACCGGAGCTGAATGAAGCCATACCAAACGACGAGCGTG
ACACCACGATGCCTGTAGCAATGGCAACAACGTTGCGCAAACTATTAACTGGCGAACTACTTACTCTAGC
TTCCCGGCAACAATTAATAGACTGGATGGAGGCGGATAAAGTTGCAGGACCACTTCTGCGCTCGGCCCTT
CCGGCTGGCTGGTTTATTGCTGATAAATCTGGAGCCGGTGAGCGTGGGTCTCGCGGTATCATTGCAGCAC
TGGGGCCAGATGGTAAGCCCTCCCGTATCGTAGTTATCTACACGACGGGGAGTCAGGCAACTATGGATGA
ACGAAATAGACAGATCGCTGAGATAGGTGCCTCACTGATTAAGCATTGGTAACTGTCAGACCAAGTTTAC
TCATATATACTTTAGATTGATTTAAAACTTCATTTTTAATTTAAAAGGATCTAGGTGAAGATCCTTTTTG
ATAATCTCATGACCAAAATCCCTTAACGTGAGTTTTCGTTCCACTGAGCGTCAGACCCCGTAGAAAAGAT
CAAAGGATCTTCTTGAGATCCTTTTTTTCTGCGCGTAATCTGCTGCTTGCAAACAAAAAAACCACCGCTA
CCAGCGGTGGTTTGTTTGCCGGATCAAGAGCTACCAACTCTTTTTCCGAAGGTAACTGGCTTCAGCAGAG
CGCAGATACCAAATACTGTCCTTCTAGTGTAGCCGTAGTTAGGCCACCACTTCAAGAACTCTGTAGCACC
GCCTACATACCTCGCTCTGCTAATCCTGTTACCAGTGGCTGCTGCCAGTGGCGATAAGTCGTGTCTTACC
GGGTTGGACTCAAGACGATAGTTACCGGATAAGGCGCAGCGGTCGGGCTGAACGGGGGGTTCGTGCACAC
AGCCCAGCTTGGAGCGAACGACCTACACCGAACTGAGATACCTACAGCGTGAGCTATGAGAAAGCGCCAC
GCTTCCCGAAGGGAGAAAGGCGGACAGGTATCCGGTAAGCGGCAGGGTCGGAACAGGAGAGCGCACGAGG
GAGCTTCCAGGGGGAAACGCCTGGTATCTTTATAGTCCTGTCGGGTTTCGCCACCTCTGACTTGAGCGTC
GATTTTTGTGATGCTCGTCAGGGGGGCGGAGCCTATGGAAAAACGCCAGCAACGCGGCCTTTTTACGGTT
CCTGGCCTTTTGCTGGCCTTTTGCTCACATGTTCTTTCCTGCGTTATCCCCTGATTCTGTGGATAACCGT
ATTACCGCCTTTGAGTGAGCTGATACCGCTCGCCGCAGCCGAACGACCGAGCGCAGCGAGTCAGTGAGCG
AGGAAGCGGAAGAGCGCCCAATACGCAAACCGCCTCTCCCCGCGCGTTGGCCGATTCATTAATGCAGCTG
GCACGACAGGTTTCCCGACTGGAAAGCGGGCAGTGAGCGCAACGCAATTAATGTGAGTTAGCTCACTCAT
TAGGCACCCCAGGCTTTACACTTTATGCTTCCGGCTCGTATGTTGTGTGGAATTGTGAGCGGATAACAAT
TTCACACAGGAAACAGCTATGACCATGATTACGCCAAGCGCGCAATTAACCCTCACTAAAGGGAACAAAA
GCTGGAGCTGCAAGCTTGGCCATTGCATACGTTGTATCCATATCATAATATGTACATTTATATTGGCTCA
TGTCCAACATTACCGCCATGTTGACATTGATTATTGACTAGTTATTAATAGTAATCAATTACGGGGTCAT
TAGTTCATAGCCCATATATGGAGTTCCGCGTTACATAACTTACGGTAAATGGCCCGCCTGGCTGACCGCC
CAACGACCCCCGCCCATTGACGTCAATAATGACGTATGTTCCCATAGTAACGCCAATAGGGACTTTCCAT
TGACGTCAATGGGTGGAGTATTTACGGTAAACTGCCCACTTGGCAGTACATCAAGTGTATCATATGCCAA
GTACGCCCCCTATTGACGTCAATGACGGTAAATGGCCCGCCTGGCATTATGCCCAGTACATGACCTTATG
GGACTTTCCTACTTGGCAGTACATCTACGTATTAGTCATCGCTATTACCATGGTGATGCGGTTTTGGCAG
TACATCAATGGGCGTGGATAGCGGTTTGACTCACGGGGATTTCCAAGTCTCCACCCCATTGACGTCAATG
GGAGTTTGTTTTGGCACCAAAATCAACGGGACTTTCCAAAATGTCGTAACAACTCCGCCCCATTGACGCA
AATGGGCGGTAGGCGTGTACGGTGGGAGGTCTATATAAGCAGAGCTCGTTTAGTGAACCGGGGTCTCTCT
GGTTAGACCAGATCTGAGCCTGGGAGCTCTCTGGCTAACTAGGGAACCCACTGCTTAAGCCTCAATAAAG
CTTGCCTTGAGTGCTTCAAGTAGTGTGTGCCCGTCTGTTGTGTGACTCTGGTAACTAGAGATCCCTCAGA
CCCTTTTAGTCAGTGTGGAAAATCTCTAGCAGTGGCGCCCGAACAGGGACCTGAAAGCGAAAGGGAAACC
AGAGCTCTCTCGACGCAGGACTCGGCTTGCTGAAGCGCGCACGGCAAGAGGCGAGGGGCGGCGACTGGTG
AGTACGCCAAAAATTTTGACTAGCGGAGGCTAGAAGGAGAGAGATGGGTGCGAGAGCGTCAGTATTAAGC
GGGGGAGAATTAGATCGCGATGGGAAAAAATTCGGTTAAGGCCAGGGGGAAAGAAAAAATATAAATTAAA
ACATATAGTATGGGCAAGCAGGGAGCTAGAACGATTCGCAGTTAATCCTGGCCTGTTAGAAACATCAGAA
GGCTGTAGACAAATACTGGGACAGCTACAACCATCCCTTCAGACAGGATCAGAAGAACTTAGATCATTAT
ATAATACAGTAGCAACCCTCTATTGTGTGCATCAAAGGATAGAGATAAAAGACACCAAGGAAGCTTTAGA
CAAGATAGAGGAAGAGCAAAACAAAAGTAAGACCACCGCACAGCAAGCGGCCGCTGATCTTCAGACCTGG
AGGAGGAGATATGAGGGACAATTGGAGAAGTGAATTATATAAATATAAAGTAGTAAAAATTGAACCATTA
GGAGTAGCACCCACCAAGGCAAAGAGAAGAGTGGTGCAGAGAGAAAAAAGAGCAGTGGGAATAGGAGCTT
TGTTCCTTGGGTTCTTGGGAGCAGCAGGAAGCACTATGGGCGCAGCCTCAATGACGCTGACGGTACAGGC
CAGACAATTATTGTCTGGTATAGTGCAGCAGCAGAACAATTTGCTGAGGGCTATTGAGGCGCAACAGCAT
CTGTTGCAACTCACAGTCTGGGGCATCAAGCAGCTCCAGGCAAGAATCCTGGCTGTGGAAAGATACCTAA
AGGATCAACAGCTCCTGGGGATTTGGGGTTGCTCTGGAAAACTCATTTGCACCACTGCTGTGCCTTGGAA
TGCTAGTTGGAGTAATAAATCTCTGGAACAGATTTGGAATCACACGACCTGGATGGAGTGGGACAGAGAA
ATTAACAATTACACAAGCTTAATACACTCCTTAATTGAAGAATCGCAAAACCAGCAAGAAAAGAATGAAC
AAGAATTATTGGAATTAGATAAATGGGCAAGTTTGTGGAATTGGTTTAACATAACAAATTGGCTGTGGTA
TATAAAATTATTCATAATGATAGTAGGAGGCTTGGTAGGTTTAAGAATAGTTTTTGCTGTACTTTCTATA
GTGAATAGAGTTAGGCAGGGATATTCACCATTATCGTTTCAGACCCACCTCCCAACCCCGAGGGGACCCG
ACAGGCCCGAAGGAATAGAAGAAGAAGGTGGAGAGAGAGACAGAGACAGATCCATTCGATTAGTGAACGG
ATCTCGACGGTATCGGTTAACTTTTAAAAGAAAAGGGGGGATTGGGGGGTACAGTGCAGGGGAAAGAATA
GTAGACATAATAGCAACAGACATACAAACTAAAGAATTACAAAAACAAATTACAAAAATTCAAAATTTTA
TCGATCACGAGACTAGCCTCGAGAAGCTTGATATCGAATTCAAAAAAGACGGCGCTAGGATCATCGAGAC
GGTACCGTCTCCGATGATCCTAGCGCCGTCAAACAAGGCTTTTCTCCAAGGGATATTTATAGTCTCAAAA
CACACAATTACTTTACAGTTAGGGTGAGTTTCCTTTTGTGCTGTTTTTTAAAATAATAATTTAGTATTTG
TATCTCTTATAGAAATCCAAGCCTATCATGTAAAATGTAGCTAGTATTAAAAAGAACAGATTATCTGTCT
TTTATCGCACATTAAGCCTCTATAGTTACTAGGAAATATTATATGCAAATTAACCGGGGCAGGGGAGTAG
CCGAGCTTCTCCCACAAGTCTGTGCGAGGGGGCCGGCGCGGGCCTAGAGATGGCGGCGTCGGATGGATCC
ACTAGTTCTAGAGCGGCCATCGAATTCCCACGGGGTTGGGGTTGCGCCTTTTCCAAGGCAGCCCTGGGTT
TGCGCAGGGACGCGGCTGCTCTGGGCGTGGTTCCGGGAAACGCAGCGGCGCCGACCCTGGGTCTCGCACA
TTCTTCACGTCCGTTCGCAGCGTCACCCGGATCTTCGCCGCTACCCTTGTGGGCCCCCCGGCGACGCTTC
CTGCTCCGCCCCTAAGTCGGGAAGGTTCCTTGCGGTTCGCGGCGTGCCGGACGTGACAAACGGAAGCCGC
ACGACTCACTAGTACCCTCGCAGACGGACAGCGCCAGGGAGCAATGGCAGCGCGCCGACCGCGATGGGCT
GTGGCCAATAGCGGCTGCTCAGCGGGGCGCGCCGAGAGCAGCGGCCGGGAAGGGGCGGTGCGGGAGGCGG
GGTGTGGGGCGGTAGTGTGGGCCCTGTTCCTGCCCGCGCGGTGTTCCGCATTCTGCAAGCCTCCGGAGCG
CACGTCGGCAGTCGGCTCCCTCGTTGACCGAATCACCGACCTCTCTCCCCAGGGGGATCCACCGGTCGCC
ACCATGGTGAGCAAGGGCGAGGAGCTGTTCACCGGGGTGGTGCCCATCCTGGTCGAGCTGGACGGCGACG
TAAACGGCCACAAGTTCAGCGTGTCCGGCGAGGGCGAGGGCGATGCCACCTACGGCAAGCTGACCCTGAA
GTTCATCTGCACCACCGGCAAGCTGCCCGTGCCCTGGCCCACCCTCGTGACCACCCTGACCTACGGCGTG
CAGTGCTTCAGCCGCTACCCCGACCACATGAAGCAGCACGACTTCTTCAAGTCCGCCATGCCCGAAGGCT
ACGTCCAGGAGCGCACCATCTTCTTCAAGGACGACGGCAACTACAAGACCCGCGCCGAGGTGAAGTTCGA
GGGCGACACCCTGGTGAACCGCATCGAGCTGAAGGGCATCGACTTCAAGGAGGACGGCAACATCCTGGGG
CACAAGCTGGAGTACAACTACAACAGCCACAACGTCTATATCATGGCCGACAAGCAGAAGAACGGCATCA
AGGTGAACTTCAAGATCCGCCACAACATCGAGGACGGCAGCGTGCAGCTCGCCGACCACTACCAGCAGAA
CACCCCCATCGGCGACGGCCCCGTGCTGCTGCCCGACAACCACTACCTGAGCACCCAGTCCGCCCTGAGC
AAAGACCCCAACGAGAAGCGCGATCACATGGTCCTGCTGGAGTTCGTGACCGCCGCCGGGATCACTCTCG
GCATGGACGAGCTGTACAAGTAAAGCGGCCGCGTCGACAATCAACCTCTGGATTACAAAATTTGTGAAAG
ATTGACTGGTATTCTTAACTATGTTGCTCCTTTTACGCTATGTGGATACGCTGCTTTAATGCCTTTGTAT
CATGCTATTGCTTCCCGTATGGCTTTCATTTTCTCCTCCTTGTATAAATCCTGGTTGCTGTCTCTTTATG
AGGAGTTGTGGCCCGTTGTCAGGCAACGTGGCGTGGTGTGCACTGTGTTTGCTGACGCAACCCCCACTGG
TTGGGGCATTGCCACCACCTGTCAGCTCCTTTCCGGGACTTTCGCTTTCCCCCTCCCTATTGCCACGGCG
GAACTCATCGCCGCCTGCCTTGCCCGCTGCTGGACAGGGGCTCGGCTGTTGGGCACTGACAATTCCGTGG
TGTTGTCGGGGAAGCTGACGTCCTTTCCATGGCTGCTCGCCTGTGTTGCCACCTGGATTCTGCGCGGGAC
GTCCTTCTGCTACGTCCCTTCGGCCCTCAATCCAGCGGACCTTCCTTCCCGCGGCCTGCTGCCGGCTCTG
CGGCCTCTTCCGCGTCTTCGCCTTCGCCCTCAGACGAGTCGGATCTCCCTTTGGGCCGCCTCCCCGCCTG
GAATTCGAGCTCGGTACCTTTAAGACCAATGACTTACAAGGCAGCTGTAGATCTTAGCCACTTTTTAAAA
GAAAAGGGGGGACTGGAAGGGCTAATTCACTCCCAACGAAGACAAGATCTGCTTTTTGCTTGTACTGGGT
CTCTCTGGTTAGACCAGATCTGAGCCTGGGAGCTCTCTGGCTAACTAGGGAACCCACTGCTTAAGCCTCA
ATAAAGCTTGCCTTGAGTGCTTCAAGTAGTGTGTGCCCGTCTGTTGTGTGACTCTGGTAACTAGAGATCC
CTCAGACCCTTTTAGTCAGTGTGGAAAATCTCTAGCAGTAGTAGTTCATGTCATCTTATTATTCAGTATT
TATAACTTGCAAAGAAATGAATATCAGAGAGTGAGAGGAACTTGTTTATTGCAGCTTATAATGGTTACAA
ATAAAGCAATAGCATCACAAATTTCACAAATAAAGCATTTTTTTCACTGCATTCTAGTTGTGGTTTGTCC
AAACTCATCAATGTATCTTATCATGTCTGGCTCTAGCTATCCCGCCCCTAACTCCGCCCAGTTCCGCCCA
TTCTCCGCCCCATGGCTGACTAATTTTTTTTATTTATGCAGAGGCCGAGGCCGCCTCGGCCTCTGAGCTA
TTCCAGAAGTAGTGAGGAGGCTTTTTTGGAGGCCTAGGCTTTTGCGTCGAGACGTACCCAATTCGCCCTA
TAGTGAGTCGTATTACGCGCGCTCACTGGCCGTCGTTTTACAACGTCGTGACTGGGAAAACCCTGGCGTT
ACCCAACTTAATCGCCTTGCAGCACATCCCCCTTTCGCCAGCTGGCGTAATAGCGAAGAGGCCCGCACCG
ATCGCCCTTCCCAACAGTTGCGCAGCCTGAATGGCGAATGGCGCG
[124 nt withheld, positions 7676-7799]
C
[91 nt withheld, positions 7801-7891]
A
[49 nt withheld, positions 7893-7941]
CCTTTGACGTTGGAGTCCACGTTCTTT
[37 nt withheld, positions 7969-8005]
ACCCTATCTCGGTCTATTCTTTTGATTTATAAGGGATTTTGCCGATTTCGGCCTATTGGTTAAAAAATGA
GCTGATTTAACAAAAATTTAACGCGAATTTTAACAAAATATTAACGTTTACAATTTCC
