>Addgene plasmid #46614 | AB.pCCL.sin.cPPT.U6.miR-339-5p-Decoy.hPGK.GFP.WPRE | addgene partial sequence | sequence record 67131 | pBluescript-SK 5'-tctagaactagtggatc-3'
CCGCGCCGGCCCCCTCGCACAGACTTGTGGGAGAAGCTCGGCTACTCCCCTGCCCCGGTTAATTTGCATA
TAATATTTCCTAGTAACTATAGAGGCTTAATGTGCGATAAAAGACAGATAATCTGTTCTTTTTAATACTA
GCTACATTTTACATGATAGGCTTGGATTTCTATAAGAGATACAAATACTAAATTATTATTTTAAAAAACA
GCACAAAAGGAAACTCACCCTAACTGTAAAGTAATTGTGTGTTTTGAGACTATAAATATCCCTTGGAGAA
AAGCCTTGTTTGACGGCGCTAGGATCATCAACCGTGAGCTCCTGCTGGACAGGGACAAGTATTCTGGTCA
CAGAATACAACCGTGAGCTCCTGCTGGACAGGGACAAGATGATCCTAGCGCCGTCTTTTTTGAATTCGAT
ATCAAGCTTCTCGAGGCTAGTCTCGTGATCGATAAAATTTTGAATTTTTGTAATTTGTTTTTGTAATTCT
TTAGTTTGTATGTCTGTTGCTATTATGTCTACTATTCTTTCCCCTGCACTGTACCCCCCAATCCCCCCTT
TTC
