[The description below was written by a language model from this plasmid's Addgene catalogue record.]
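Description:
AB.pCCL.sin.cPPT.U6.miR-339-5p-Decoy.hPGK.GFP.WPRE is a lentiviral transfer plasmid built on the pCCL self-inactivating (sin) backbone, designed to deliver a microRNA inhibitor ("decoy") into mammalian cells. It is propagated in bacteria as a high-copy plasmid under ampicillin selection, in a recombination-deficient strain of the type commonly used to stabilise the repeated LTR sequences of lentiviral vectors. There is no drug marker for mammalian cells; transduced cells are identified or sorted by eGFP fluorescence.

The vector carries two independent expression units. A human U6 promoter, which recruits RNA polymerase III and suits the production of short non-coding transcripts, drives an 83 bp decoy insert directed against miR-339-5p, a microRNA listed for both human and mouse. The insert was placed using BsmBI sites that were destroyed during cloning. The decoy RNA is intended to present target sequences for miR-339-5p, so that it sequesters the microRNA and reduces its activity on endogenous targets; the record does not give the number or design of the binding sites. Downstream, the human PGK promoter drives GFP as a constitutive reporter of transduction. The central polypurine tract (cPPT) improves nuclear import of the viral genome and hence transduction efficiency, and the WPRE enhances transcript stability and expression. The sin design inactivates the LTR promoter after integration, leaving expression to the internal promoters.

The construct belongs to a collection of microRNA sensor and decoy vectors developed for high-throughput assessment of microRNA activity and function, and is suited to stable loss-of-function studies of miR-339-5p. No feature table was supplied, so details rest on the catalogue fields and the construct name.
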