Addgene plasmid #46614: AB.pCCL.sin.cPPT.U6.miR-339-5p-Decoy.hPGK.GFP.WPRE
Depositing lab: Brian Brown. Depositing organization: Icahn School of Medicine at Mount Sinai. Publication: High-throughput assessment of microRNA activity and function using microRNA sensor and decoy libraries. Mullokandov G, Baccarini A, Ruzo A, Jayaprakash AD, Tung N, Israelow B, Evans MJ, Sachidanandam R, Brown BD. Nat Methods. 2012 Jul 1;9(8):840-6. doi: 10.1038/nmeth.2078. PubMed 22751203.
Backbone
  Vector backbone: AB.pCCLsin.PPT.U6.hPGK.GFP.wpre
  Backbone size w/o insert (bp): 8233
  Vector type: Lentiviral
  Selectable markers: eGFP
Growth in bacteria
  Bacterial resistance: Ampicillin, 100 μg/mL
  Growth temperature: 37°C
  Growth strain: Stbl3
  Copy number: High Copy
Gene/Insert
  Gene/Insert name: miR-339-5p Decoy (alt name: 8265)
  Species: H. sapiens (human), M. musculus (mouse)
  Insert size (bp): 83
  Promoter: hU6
  Cloning method: Restriction Enzyme; 5′ cloning site BsmBI (destroyed during cloning); 3′ cloning site BsmBI (destroyed during cloning)
  Sequencing primers: 5′ CATAATAGCAACAGACATAC; 3′ pBluescriptSK_primer
Terms and licenses: Academic/Nonprofit Terms; Industry Terms: Not Available to Industry
Depositor comments: Depositor Website: http://www.mountsinai.org/profiles/brian-d-brown/ Please cite Mullokandov, Baccarini, Ruzo et al. Nature Methods 2013.
How to cite: AB.pCCL.sin.cPPT.U6.miR-339-5p-Decoy.hPGK.GFP.WPRE was a gift from Brian Brown (Addgene plasmid # 46614 ; http://n2t.net/addgene:46614 ; RRID:Addgene_46614)
